Addgene plasmid #186760: pNHT7::YB1::sNluc3
Purpose: An mRNA production vector encoding planarian codon-optimized nanoluciferase (sNluc3, CAI = 0.663) with y-box binding protein 5' and 3' UTRs.
Depositing lab: Bo Wang. Depositing organization: Stanford University. Publication: Heterologous reporter expression in the planarian Schmidtea mediterranea through somatic mRNA transfection. Hall RN, Weill U, Drees L, Leal-Ortiz S, Li H, Khariton M, Chai C, Xue Y, Rosental B, Quake SR, Sanchez Alvarado A, Melosh NA, Fire AZ, Rink JC, Wang B. Cell Rep Methods. 2022 Sep 20;2(10):100298. doi: 10.1016/j.crmeth.2022.100298. eCollection 2022 Oct 24. PubMed 36313809.
Backbone
  Vector backbone: pNHT7
  Backbone size w/o insert (bp): 2314
  Total vector size (bp): 3119
Growth in bacteria
  Bacterial resistance: Kanamycin, 50 μg/mL
  Growth temperature: 37°C
  Growth strain: DH5alpha
  Copy number: High Copy
Gene/Insert
  Gene/Insert name: Nanoluciferase
  Species: Schmidtea mediterranea
  Insert size (bp): 805
  Promoter: T7
  Cloning method: Restriction Enzyme; 5′ cloning site BsaI (destroyed during cloning); 3′ cloning site BsaI (destroyed during cloning)
  Sequencing primers: 5′ GTAAAACGACGGCCAGT; 3′ CAGGAAACAGCTATGAC
Terms and licenses: Academic/Nonprofit Terms; Industry Terms: Not Available to Industry
How to cite: pNHT7::YB1::sNluc3 was a gift from Bo Wang (Addgene plasmid # 186760 ; http://n2t.net/addgene:186760 ; RRID:Addgene_186760)
