[The description below was written by a language model from this plasmid's Addgene catalogue record and pLannotate feature annotations shown in this document.]
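Description:
pNHT7::YB1::sNluc3 is a small (about 3.1 kb) bacterial plasmid built as a template for in vitro mRNA production, not for direct expression in cells. It is based on the pNHT7 backbone (about 2.3 kb) and is maintained in E. coli at high copy through a ColE1/pUC-type origin of replication, with selection by a kanamycin resistance gene (aminoglycoside phosphotransferase). The annotation also picks up short lacI and lacZα fragments and the rrnB T1 and T2 transcription terminators upstream of the cassette. The lacI and lacZα fragments are backbone remnants. The terminators most likely insulate the insert region from read-through transcription.

The payload is an insert of roughly 800 bp placed immediately downstream of a bacteriophage T7 promoter, introduced through BsaI sites that were destroyed during cloning. It encodes sNluc3, a nanoluciferase codon-optimized for the planarian Schmidtea mediterranea (reported codon adaptation index 0.663). The feature table identifies this open reading frame by its similarity to the catalytic subunit of the Oplophorus gracilirostris luciferase, the deep-sea shrimp enzyme from which nanoluciferase was engineered. According to the catalogue entry, the coding sequence is flanked by the 5' and 3' untranslated regions of a planarian Y-box binding protein (YB1). These UTRs are not annotated separately, but they are consistent with the unannotated stretches on either side of the luciferase coding region. Transcription by T7 RNA polymerase yields a reporter mRNA carrying native planarian UTRs. The associated work used such mRNA for somatic transfection to achieve heterologous luminescent reporter expression in planarians.
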