Features (pLannotate 1.2.2; 8 found; start..end, strand, type, name):
    121..213     +  CDS            lacI (fragment): lac repressor; lacI; The lac repressor binds to the lac operator to inhibit transcription in E. coli. This inhibition can be relieved by adding lactose or isopropyl-β-D-thiogalactopyranoside (IPTG).
    268..295     -  terminator     rrnB T2 terminator: transcription terminator T2 from the E. coli rrnB gene
    427..470     +  terminator     rrnB T1 terminator: Escherichia coli rrnB; transcription terminator T1 from the E. coli rrnB gene
    517..553     -  CDS            lacZα (fragment): LacZα fragment of β-galactosidase; lacZ fragment
    554..572     +  promoter       T7 promoter: promoter for bacteriophage T7 RNA polymerase
    667..1179    +  CDS            LUCI_OPLGR (fragment): Experimental evidence at protein level: Swiss-Prot protein existence level 1. Catalytic subunit of oplophorus-luciferin 2-monooxygenase. Oxidoreductase that converts coelenterazine (the oplophorus luciferin) to coelenteramide under emission of blue light with a maximum at 454 nm. Is also active with bisdeoxycoelenterazine. From Oplophorus gracilirostris (Luminous shrimp).
   1513..2322    +  CDS            KanR: aminoglycoside phosphotransferase; aph(3')-Ia; confers resistance to kanamycin in bacteria or G418 (Geneticin®) in eukaryotes
   2469..3057    +  rep_origin     ori: high-copy-number ColE1/pMB1/pBR322/pUC origin of replication
>Addgene plasmid #186760 | pNHT7::YB1::sNluc3 | addgene full sequence | sequence record 375131 | Addgene NGS Result
CTTTCCTGCGTTATCCCCTGATTCTGTGGATAACCGTATTACCGCCTTTGAGTGAGCTGATACCGCTCGC
CGCAGCCGAACGACCGAGCGCAGCGAGTCAGTGAGCGAGGAAGCGGAAGAGCGCCCAATACGCAAACCGC
CTCTCCCCGCGCGTTGGCCGATTCATTAATGCAGCTGGCACGACAGGTTTCCCGACTGGAAAGCGGGCAG
TGAGCGCAACGCAATTAATACGCGTACCGCTAGCCAGGAAGAGTTTGTAGAAACGCAAAAAGGCCATCCG
TCAGGATGGCCTTCTGCTTAGTTTGATGCCTGGCAGTTTATGGCGGGCGTCCTGCCCGCCACCCTCCGGG
CCGTTGCTTCACAACGTTCAAATCCGCTCCCGGCGGATTTGTCCTACTCAGGAGAGCGTTCACCGACAAA
CAACAGATAAAACGAAAGGCCCAGTCTTCCGACTGAGCCTTTCGTTTTATTTGATGCCTGGCAGTTCCCT
ACTCTCGCGTTAACGCTAGCATGGATGTTTTCCCAGTCACGACGTTGTAAAACGACGGCCAGTTAATACG
ACTCACTATAGGCAAAGAAACTTAAATAAAACTTGATTTAACTAACTTAACATTTTGTTTATATACTTAT
ATAATTACAATAACAATAAATTCAATTTAATTTATAATGGTGTTTACGCTTGAGGATTTCGTCGGTGATT
GGAGACAGACTGCTGGGTATAATCTTGATCAGGTGTTGGAGCAAGGTGGCGTGTCATCACTGTTCCAAAA
CCTAGGAGTTTCGGTCACCCCTATTCAAAGAATCGTCTTGAGCGGTGAGAACGGATTGAAAATTGATATC
CATGTTATAATACCATACGAAGGATTGTCCGGTGATCAAATGGGTCAGATAGAGAAAATTTTTAAAGTGG
TTTACCCTGTTGACGATCACCATTTCAAAGTTATCTTGCATTATGGTACTTTGGTAATCGATGGCGTAAC
TCCAAATATGATTGATTATTTTGGCAGACCTTACGAAGGTATCGCGGTTTTTGATGGAAAAAAGATTACA
GTGACTGGAACCTTGTGGAATGGGAATAAAATTATTGATGAACGCCTTATTAATCCCGACGGGTCATTGT
TATTCCGAGTTACTATCAATGGAGTTACTGGTTGGAGATTATGCGAAAGGATTTTAGCTTAATGTAATAT
GAATTATATATGTCGATTTGTACAATACTTATGAAAACACGACTTTACGTTTTTGCGTTGTTTTATAAAT
CAAATCATGATTCAATTAACGGAATTTCGATTCATAAGTATTTGAAAGTGTTCTATGTACTGTAGGTTAA
TATTTAATAAATTTGTGTATTTCATTTCAATATAAATTTTGACCACCAAGCTTGTCATAGCTGTTTCCTG
GCAGCTCTGGCCCGTGTCTCAAAATCTCTGATGTTACATTGCACAAGATAAAAATATATCATCATGAACA
ATAAAACTGTCTGCTTACATAAACAGTAATACAAGGGGTGTTATGAGCCATATTCAACGGGAAACGTCGA
GGCCGCGATTAAATTCCAACATGGATGCTGATTTATATGGGTATAAATGGGCTCGCGATAATGTCGGGCA
ATCAGGTGCGACAATCTATCGCTTGTATGGGAAGCCCGATGCGCCAGAGTTGTTTCTGAAACATGGCAAA
GGTAGCGTTGCCAATGATGTTACAGATGAGATGGTCAGACTAAACTGGCTGACGGAATTTATGCCTCTTC
CGACCATCAAGCATTTTATCCGTACTCCTGATGATGCATGGTTACTCACCACTGCGATCCCCGGAAAAAC
AGCATTCCAGGTATTAGAAGAATATCCTGATTCAGGTGAAAATATTGTTGATGCGCTGGCAGTGTTCCTG
CGCCGGTTGCATTCGATTCCTGTTTGTAATTGTCCTTTTAACAGCGATCGCGTATTTCGCCTCGCTCAGG
CGCAATCACGAATGAATAACGGTTTGGTTGATGCGAGTGATTTTGATGACGAGCGTAATGGCTGGCCTGT
TGAACAAGTCTGGAAAGAAATGCATAAACTTTTGCCATTCTCACCGGATTCAGTCGTCACTCATGGTGAT
TTCTCACTTGATAACCTTATTTTTGACGAGGGGAAATTAATAGGTTGTATTGATGTTGGACGAGTCGGAA
TCGCAGACCGATACCAGGATCTTGCCATCCTATGGAACTGCCTCGGTGAGTTTTCTCCTTCATTACAGAA
ACGGCTTTTTCAAAAATATGGTATTGATAATCCTGATATGAATAAATTGCAGTTTCATTTGATGCTCGAT
GAGTTTTTCTAATCAGAATTGGTTAATTGGTTGTAACACTGGCAGAGCATTACGCTGACTTGACGGGACG
GCGCAAGCTCATGACCAAAATCCCTTAACGTGAGTTACGCGTCGTTCCACTGAGCGTCAGACCCCGTAGA
AAAGATCAAAGGATCTTCTTGAGATCCTTTTTTTCTGCGCGTAATCTGCTGCTTGCAAACAAAAAAACCA
CCGCTACCAGCGGTGGTTTGTTTGCCGGATCAAGAGCTACCAACTCTTTTTCCGAAGGTAACTGGCTTCA
GCAGAGCGCAGATACCAAATACTGTTCTTCTAGTGTAGCCGTAGTTAGGCCACCACTTCAAGAACTCTGT
AGCACCGCCTACATACCTCGCTCTGCTAATCCTGTTACCAGTGGCTGCTGCCAGTGGCGATAAGTCGTGT
CTTACCGGGTTGGACTCAAGACGATAGTTACCGGATAAGGCGCAGCGGTCGGGCTGAACGGGGGGTTCGT
GCACACAGCCCAGCTTGGAGCGAACGACCTACACCGAACTGAGATACCTACAGCGTGAGCTATGAGAAAG
CGCCACGCTTCCCGAAGGGAGAAAGGCGGACAGGTATCCGGTAAGCGGCAGGGTCGGAACAGGAGAGCGC
ACGAGGGAGCTTCCAGGGGGAAACGCCTGGTATCTTTATAGTCCTGTCGGGTTTCGCCACCTCTGACTTG
AGCGTCGATTTTTGTGATGCTCGTCAGGGGGGCGGAGCCTATGGAAAAACGCCAGCAACGCGGCCTTTTT
ACGGTTCCTGGCCTTTTGCTGGCCTTTTGCTCACATGTT
